>Addgene plasmid #129252 | pSK260 | addgene full sequence | sequence record 256142 | Addgene NGS Result
TAATGTGAGTTAGCTCACTCATTAGGCACCCCAGGCTTTACACTTTATGCTTCCGCGGCTCGTATGTTGT
GTGGAATTGTGAGCGGATAACAATTTCACACAGGAAACAGCTATGACCATGATTACGCCACTAGTCCGAG
GCCTCGAGATCCGATATCGCCGTGGCGGCCGCCAGCTGAAGCTTAATTATCCTGGGCACGAGTGAAACAA
AGCTAAAACCTTTATTTAGCATGGCCATTGAATGTAACAATTATATATATCGCAAGCACAAAAAATCAAG
GAGAGAGAACTACCACTTTGTTCATGTGTACAATGTTCATTATCTCCATAAGCAAAAAAAAAAAAATAGA
AAACATATGCTATAAGGTTGATATTCTCACGAGTAAGCGGCACTTGCTACTTATTGACATTGCAGATTTT
TGGCTACAGAAATAGTATATTAGAGATTATAATTGCTAATCAAATCAAAATATAAAATTAGTAAACCAAA
CCATTTATACCCTTCCTTAGTAGTTATGGATTGTTTTTTAATGATATTTCTGCAAACCAAAGAAAGATTG
TTATCCAGATAGAATTTAGTTTTGATATTCATTTTTTTGTTGAAGATTGAACGCCATATCTGGGCCTCAT
AATTCAAAAGACGGTGCCATTATCGGTAGCGTTTCGCATTGTACTGGATTTCAGAAATTTCACAGTTGAT
GAATCGAAAAGAATGGTCTCATTGCAACACGTAAGGTTAAGATGTCCCTTTTTACCATTATAGGCAATAA
ATGAATCATAAAACGACCGTATACTGGTGAAATAGTAGGGAGAACGAGTACCTGTAGTAAAAAGTATAAA
TCATAGTTAATCGGGCAATGTCCCTCGATCAAGGAGTATTGTGTCATGTTCGAGACAAACGCCAACATTT
TTGTTTCTTTTGGACAAATGTTGTTTGCATTTATGATCCGTTATATTTTGATCTAATGTAGAGTTGCACG
TAGTTCTTACTGGCAAAGAAATCGATGCATACCAAAAAAGAATAAAGGTGATATTTGATCTTTACCGTTT
AGTTCCAACGTAAAATTGTGCCTTTGGACTTAAAATGGCGTCGTACGCTGCAGGTCGACGGATCCCAACC
ACACAAAAATCATACAACGAATGGTATATGCTTCATTTCTTTGTTTCGCATTAGCTGCGCTATTTGACTC
AAATTATTATTTTTTACTAAGACGACGCGTCACAGTGTTCGAGTCTGTGTCATTTCTTTTGTAATTCTCT
TAAACCACTTCATAAAGTTGTGAAGTTCATAGCAAAATTCTTCCGCAAAAAGATGAATCTTAGTTCTCAG
CCCACCAAAAGAGGTACATGCTAAGATCATACAGAAGTTATTGTCACTTCTTACCTTGCTCTTAAATGTA
CATTACAACCGGGTATTATATCTTACATCATCGTATAATATGATCTTTCTTTATGGAGAAAATTTTTTTT
TCACTCGACCAAAGCTCCCATTGCTTCTGAAGAGTGTAGTGTATATTGGTACATCTTCTCTTGAAAGACT
CCATTGTACTGTAACAAAAAGCGGTTTCTTCATCGACTTGCTCGGAATAACATCTATATCTGCCCACTAG
CAACAACTAGTGGATCCCCCATCACAAGTTTGTACAAAAAAGCAGGCTATGTCGGATTCAAACCAAGGCA
ACAATCAGCAAAACTACCAGCAATACAGCCAGAACGGTAACCAACAACAAGGTAACAACAGATACCAAGG
TTATCAAGCTTACAATGCTCAAGCCCAACCTGCAGGTGGGTACTACCAAAATTACCAAGGTTATTCTGGG
TACCAACAAGGTGGCTATCAACAGTACAATCCCGACGCCGGTTACCAGCAACAGTATAATCCTCAAGGAG
GCTATCAACAGTACAATCCTCAAGGCGGTTATCAGCAGCAATTCAATCCACAAGGTGGCCGTGGAAATTA
CAAAAACTTCAACTACAATAACAATTTGCAAGGATATCAAGCTGGTTTCCAACCACAGTCTCAAGGTATG
TCTTTGAACGACTTTCAAAAGCAACAAAAGCAGGCCGCTCCCAAACCAAAGAAGACTTTGAAGCTTGTCT
CCAGTTCCGGTATCAAGTTGGCCAATGCTACCAAGAAGGTTGGCACAAAACCTGCCGAATCTGATAAGAA
AGAGGAAGAGAAGTCTGCTGAAACCAAAGAACCAACTAAAGAGCCAACAAAGGTCGAAGAACCAGTTAAA
AAGGAGGAGAAACCAGTCCAGACTGAAGAAAAGACGGAGGAAAAATCGGAACTTCCAAAGGTAGAAGACC
TTAAAATCTCTGAATCAACACATAATACCAACAATGCCAATGTTACCAGTGCTGATGCCTTGATCAAGGA
ACAGGAAGAAGAAGTGGATGACGAAGTTGTTAACGATGACCCGGCTTTCTTGTACAAAGTGGTGATGGGC
TGCAGGAATTCGATATCAAGCTTAATGGCTCCAAAGAAGAAGAGAAAGGTTGGTATTCATGGTGTTCCAG
TTGATGGTGGTTTACAAGCTCCACCAACTGATGTTTCTTTGGGTGATGAATTGCATTTGGATGGTGAAGA
TGTTGCTATGGCTCATGCTGATGCTTTGGATGATTTTGATTTGGATATGTTGGGTGACGGTGATTCTCCA
GGTCCAGGTTTTACTCCACATGATTCTGCTCCATATGGTGCTTTAGATATGGCTGACTTTGAATTCGAAC
AAATGTTCACCGATGCCTTGGGTATTGATGAATATGGTGGTGGTGCTAGACCAGGTGAAAGACCATTTCA
ATGTAGAATCTGCATGAGAAACTTCTCCAGACAAGATAGATTGGATAGACATACCAGAACTCATACTGGT
GAAAAGCCATTCCAATGCAGAATATGTATGAGAAATTTTTCCCAAAAAGAACACTTGGCCGGTCATTTGA
GAACACACACAGGTGAAAAACCTTTTCAATGCAGAATATGCATGAGAAACTTTAGTAGAAGAGACAACTT
GAACAGACACTTGAAAACCCATTTGAGAGGTTCTGCCGGCGAATTGGCTTTGAAATTGGCTGGTTTGGAT
ATCAATTCTGGTTCTGCTGCTAGATACCCATATGATGTTCCAGATTATGCTGGTTACCCTTACGATGTTC
CTGACTACGCAGGTTCTTATCCATACGATGTACCTGATTATGCCTCAAGATATCCTTATGACGTCCCTGA
TTACGCCGGTTATCCATATGACGTACCAGACTACGCTGGTAGTTACCCATACGACGTCCCAGATTACGCT
TCTTCATAATGACTCGAGTCATGTAATTTCTTGCAAACATAAGTAAATGCAAACACAATAATACCGATCA
TAAAGCATTTTCTTCTATATTAAAAAACAAGGTTTAATAAAGCTGTTATATATATATATATATATATAGA
CGTATAATTAGTTTAGTTCTTTTTGTACCATATACCATAAACAAGGTAAACTTCACCTCTCAATATATCT
AGAATTTCATAAAAATATCTAGCAAGGTTTCAACTCCTTCAATCACGTTTTCATCACTCAACCCTATCTC
GGTCTATTCTTTTGATTTATAAGGGATTTTGCCGATTTCGGCCTATTGGTTAAAAAATGAGCTGATTTAA
CAAAAATTTAACGCGAATTTTAACAAAATATTAACGTTTACAATTTCCTGATGCGGTATTTTCTTTAATT
AAAGAGTGAGGACTCGAAAATATTAATAGAGTGAGGACTCGAAAATATTAATAGAGTGAGGACTCGAAAA
TATTAATAGAGTGAGGACTCGAAAATATTAATATCGATAGAGTGAGGACTCGAAAATATTAATAGAGTGA
GGACTCGAAAATATTAATGAATTCAGAGTGAGGACTCGAAAATATTAATAGAGTGAGGACTCGAAAATAT
TAATGGCCGGCCCAGATCCGCCAGGCGTGTATATATAGCGTGGATGGCCAGGCAACTTTAGTGCTGACAC
ATACAGGCATATATATATGTGTGCGACGACACATGATCATATGGCATGCATGTGCTCTGTATGTATATAA
AACTCTTGTTTTCTTCTTTTCTCTAAATATTCTTTCCTTATACATTAGGACCTTTGCAGCATAAATTACT
ATACTTCTATAGACACACAAACACAAATACACACACTGTTTAAACAAAAAATGGGTTCTGGTGGTTCTGA
ATTGATCAAAGAAAACATGCACATGAAGTTGTACATGGAAGGTACTGTTAACAACCATCATTTCAAGTGT
ACCTCTGAAGGTGAAGGTAAACCATATGAAGGTACTCAAACCATGAGAATCAAAGCTGTTGAAGGTGGTC
CATTGCCATTTGCTTTTGATATTTTGGCTACCTCCTTCATGTACGGTTCTAAGACTTTCATTAACCACAC
CCAAGGTATCCCAGATTTCTTCAAACAATCTTTCCCAGAAGGTTTCACTTGGGAAAGAGTTACTACTTAC
GAAGATGGTGGTGTTTTGACTGCTACTCAAGATACTTCTTTACAAGACGGTTGCTTGATCTACAACGTTA
AGATTAGAGGTGTCAACTTCCCATCTAATGGTCCAGTTATGCAAAAAAAGACTTTGGGTTGGGAAGCTTC
TACTGAAACATTATATCCAGCTGATGGTGGTTTGGAAGGTAGAGCTGATATGGCTTTGAAATTGGTTGGT
GGTGGTCATTTGATCTGCAACTTGAAAACTACCTACAGATCTAAGAAGCCAGCCAAGAATTTGAAAATGC
CAGGTGTTTACTACGTCGATAGAAGATTGGAAAGAATCAAAGAAGCCGACAAAGAAACCTACGTTGAACA
ACACGAAGTTGCTGTTGCTAGATATTGTGATTTGCCATCCAAATTAGGTCATAGAGGATCTTAAGGCGCG
CCACTTCTAAATAAGCGAATTTCTTATGATTTATGATTTTTATTATTAAATAAGTTATAAAAAAAATAAG
TGTATACAAATTTTAAAGTGACTCTTAGGTTTTAAAACGAAAATTCTTATTCTTGAGTAACTCTTTCCTG
TAGGTCAGGTTGCTTTCTCAGGTATAGTATGAGGTCGCTCTTATTGACCACACCTCTACCGGCAGATCCG
CTAGGGATAACAGGGTAATATAGATCTGTTTAGCTTGCCTCGTCCCCGCCGGGTCACCCGGCCAGCGACA
TGGAGGCCCAGAATACCCTCCTTGACAGTCTTGACGTGCGCAGCTCAGGGGCATGATGTGACTGTCGCCC
GTACATTTAGCCCATACATCCCCATGTATAATCATTTGCATCCATACATTTTGATGGCCGCACGGCGCGA
AGCAAAAATTACGGCTCCTCGCTGCAGACCTGCGAGCAGGGAAACGCTCCCCTCACAGACGCGTTGAATT
GTCCCCACGCCGCGCCCCTGTAGAGAAATATAAAAGGTTAGGATTTGCCACTGAGGTTCTTCTTTCATAT
ACTTCCTTTTAAAATCTTGCTAGGATACAGTTCTCACATCACATCCGAACATAAACAACCATGGGTACCA
CTCTTGACGACACGGCTTACCGGTACCGCACCAGTGTCCCGGGGGACGCCGAGGCCATCGAGGCACTGGA
TGGGTCCTTCACCACCGACACCGTCTTCCGCGTCACCGCCACCGGGGACGGCTTCACCCTGCGGGAGGTG
CCGGTGGACCCGCCCCTGACCAAGGTGTTCCCCGACGACGAATCGGACGACGAATCGGACGACGGGGAGG
ACGGCGACCCGGACTCCCGGACGTTCGTCGCGTACGGGGACGACGGCGACCTGGCGGGCTTCGTGGTCGT
CTCGTACTCCGGCTGGAACCGCCGGCTGACCGTCGAGGACATCGAGGTCGCCCCGGAGCACCGGGGGCAC
GGGGTCGGGCGCGCGTTGATGGGGCTCGCGACGGAGTTCGCCCGCGAGCGGGGCGCCGGGCACCTCTGGC
TGGAGGTCACCAACGTCAACGCACCGGCGATCCACGCGTACCGGCGGATGGGGTTCACCCTCTGCGGCCT
GGACACCGCCCTGTACGACGGCACCGCCTCGGACGGCGAGCAGGCGCTCTACATGAGCATGCCCTGCCCC
TAATCAGTACTGACAATAAAAAGATTCTTGTTTTCAAGAACTTGTCATTTGTATAGTTTTTTTATATTGT
AGTTGTTCTATTTTAATCAAATGTTAGCGTGATTTATATTTTTTTTCGCCTCGACATCATCTGCCCAGAT
GCGAAGTTAAGTGCGCAGAAAGTAATATCATGCGTCAATCGTATGTGAATGCTGGTCGCTATACTGCTGT
CGATTCGATACTAACGCCGCCATCCAGTGTCGAAAACGAGCTCGAATTCCTGGGGGAACAACTTCACAGA
ATGTTTTGTCATATTGTCGAAGTGGTCACAAAACAAGAGAAGTTCCGCCAATTATAAAAAGGGAACCCGT
ATATTTCAGCTTCACGGATGATTTCCAGGGTGAGAGTACTGTATATGGGCTTACGATAGAAGGCCATAAA
AATTTCTTGCTTGGCAACAAAATAGAAGTGAAATCATGTCGAGGCTGCTGTGTGGGAGAACAGCATAAAA
TATCACAAAAAAAGAATCTAAAACACTGTGTTGCTTGTCCCAGAAAGGGAATCAAGTATTTTTATAAAGA
TTGGAGTGGTAAAAATCGAGTATGTGCTAGATGCTATGGAAGATACAAATTCAGCGGTCATCACTGTATA
AATTGCAAGTATGTACCAGAAGCACGTGAAGTGAAAAAGGCAAAAGACAAAGGCGAAAAATTGGGCATTA
CGCCCGAAGGTTTGCCAGTTAAAGGACCAGAGTGTATAAAATGTGGCGGAATCTTACAGTGGCCTATGCG
GCCGCTCTAGAACTAGTGGATCGATCCCCAATTCGCCCTATAGTGAGTCGTATTACAATTCACTGGCCGT
CGTTTTACAACGTCGTGACTGGGAAAACCCTGGCGTTACCCAACTTAATCGCCTTGCAGCACATCCCCCT
TTCGCCAGCTGGCGTAATAGCGAAGAGGCCCGCACCGATCGCCCTTCCCAACAGTTGCGCAGCCTGAATG
GCGAATGGCGCCTGATGCGGTATTTTCTCCTTACGCATCTGTGCGGTATTTCACACCGCATA
[95 nt withheld, positions 7133-7227]
T
[46 nt withheld, positions 7229-7274]
C
[63 nt withheld, positions 7276-7338]
CCTTTGACGTTGGAGTCCACGTTCTTT
[37 nt withheld, positions 7366-7402]
ACTCTATCTCGGGCTATTCTTTTGATTTATAAGGGATTTTGCCGATTTCGGTCTATTGGTTAAAAAATGA
GCTGATTTAACAAAAATTTAACGCGAATTTTAACAAAATATTAACGTTTACAATTTTATGGTGCACTCTC
AGTACAATCTGCTCTGATGCCGCATAGTTAAGCCAGCCCCGACACCCGCCAACACCCGCTGACGCGCCCT
GACGGGCTTGTCTGCTCCCGGCATCCGCTTACAGACAAGCTGTGACCGTCTCCGGGAGCTGCATGTGTCA
GAGGTTTTCACCGTCATCACCGAAACGCGCGAGACGAAAGGGCCTCGTGATACGCCTATTTTTATAGGTT
AATGTCATGATAATAATGGTTTCTTAGACGTCAGGTGGCACTTTTCGGGGAAATGTGCGCGGAACCCCTA
TTTGTTTATTTTTCTAAATACATTCAAATATGTATCCGCTCATGAGACAATAACCCTGATAAATGCTTCA
ATAATATTGAAAAAGGAAGAGTATGAGTATTCAACATTTCCGTGTCGCCCTTATTCCCTTTTTTGCGGCA
TTTTGCCTTCCTGTTTTTGCTCACCCAGAAACGCTGGTGAAAGTAAAAGATGCTGAAGATCAGTTGGGTG
CACGAGTGGGTTACATCGAACTGGATCTCAACAGCGGTAAGATCCTTGAGAGTTTTCGCCCCGAAGAACG
TTTTCCAATGATGAGCACTTTTAAAGTTCTGCTATGTGGCGCGGTATTATCCCGTATTGACGCCGGGCAA
GAGCAACTCGGTCGCCGCATACACTATTCTCAGAATGACTTGGTTGAGTACTCACCAGTCACAGAAAAGC
ATCTTACGGATGGCATGACAGTAAGAGAATTATGCAGTGCTGCCATAACCATGAGTGATAACACTGCGGC
CAACTTACTTCTGACAACGATCGGAGGACCGAAGGAGCTAACCGCTTTTTTGCACAACATGGGGGATCAT
GTAACTCGCCTTGATCGTTGGGAACCGGAGCTGAATGAAGCCATACCAAACGACGAGCGTGACACCACGA
TGCCTGTAGCAATGGCAACAACGTTGCGCAAACTATTAACTGGCGAACTACTTACTCTAGCTTCCCGGCA
ACAATTAATAGACTGGATGGAGGCGGATAAAGTTGCAGGACCACTTCTGCGCTCGGCCCTTCCGGCTGGC
TGGTTTATTGCTGATAAATCTGGAGCCGGTGAGCGTGGGTCTCGCGGTATCATTGCAGCACTGGGGCCAG
ATGGTAAGCCCTCCCGTATCGTAGTTATCTACACGACGGGGAGTCAGGCAACTATGGATGAACGAAATAG
ACAGATCGCTGAGATAGGTGCCTCACTGATTAAGCATTGGTAACTGTCAGACCAAGTTTACTCATATATA
CTTTAGATTGATTTAAAACTTCATTTTTAATTTAAAAGGATCTAGGTGAAGATCCTTTTTGATAATCTCA
TGACCAAAATCCCTTAACGTGAGTTTTCGTTCCACTGAGCGTCAGACCCCGTAGAAAAGATCAAAGGATC
TTCTTGAGATCCTTTTTTTCTGCGCGTAATCTGCTGCTTGCAAACAAAAAAACCACCGCTACCAGCGGTG
GTTTGTTTGCCGGATCAAGAGCTACCAACTCTTTTTCCGAAGGTAACTGGCTTCAGCAGAGCGCAGATAC
CAAATACTGTTCTTCTAGTGTAGCCGTAGTTAGGCCACCACTTCAAGAACTCTGTAGCACCGCCTACATA
CCTCGCTCTGCTAATCCTGTTACCAGTGGCTGCTGCCAGTGGCGATAAGTCGTGTCTTACCGGGTTGGAC
TCAAGACGATAGTTACCGGATAAGGCGCAGCGGTCGGGCTGAACGGGGGGTTCGTGCACACAGCCCAGCT
TGGAGCGAACGACCTACACCGAACTGAGATACCTACAGCGTGAGCTATGAGAAAGCGCCACGCTTCCCGA
AGGGAGAAAGGCGGACAGGTATCCGGTAAGCGGCAGGGTCGGAACAGGAGAGCGCACGAGGGAGCTTCCA
GGGGGAAACGCCTGGTATCTTTATAGTCCTGTCGGGTTTCGCCACCTCTGACTTGAGCGTCGATTTTTGT
GATGCTCGTCAGGGGGGCGGAGCCTATGGAAAAACGCCAGCAACGCGGCCTTTTTACGGTTCCTGGCCTT
TTGCTGGCCTTTTGCTCACATGTTCTTTCCTGCGTTATCCCCTGATTCTGTGGATAACCGTATTACCGCC
TTTGAGTGAGCTGATACCGCTCGCCGCAGCCGAACGACCGAGCGCAGCGAGTCAGTGAGCGAGGAAGCGG
AAGAGCGCCCAATACGCAAACCGCCTCTCCCCGCGCGTTGGCCGATTCATTAATGCAGCTGGCACGACAG
GTTTCCCGACTGGAAAGCGGGCAGTGAGCGCAACGCAAT
Features (pLannotate 1.2.2; 31 found; start..end, strand, type, name):
      1..22      +  protein_bind   CAP binding site: CAP binding activates transcription in the presence of cAMP. E. coli catabolite activator protein
     37..55      +  promoter       lac UV5 promoter (fragment): E. coli lac promoter with an "up" mutation
     77..93      +  protein_bind   lac operator: The lac repressor binds to the lac operator to inhibit transcription in E. coli. This inhibition can be relieved by adding lactose or isopropyl-β-D-thiogalactopyranoside (IPTG). lac repressor encoded by lacI
   1634..1658    +  protein_bind   attB1: mutant version of attB; recombination site for the Gateway® BP reaction BP Clonase™
   1659..2417    +  CDS            SUP35 (fragment): ERF3_YEAST - Also known as GST1, PNM2, SAL3, SUF12, SUP2. Experimental evidence at protein level: Swiss-Prot protein existence level 1. Involved in translation termination. Stimulates the activity of ERF1. Binds guanine nucleotides. Recruited by polyadenylate-binding protein PAB1 to poly(A)-tails of mRNAs. Interaction with PAB1 is also required for regulation of normal mRNA decay through translation termination-coupled poly(A) shortening. From Saccharomyces cerevisiae (strain ATCC 204508 / S288c) (Baker's yeast).
   2419..2443    -  protein_bind   attB2: mutant version of attB; recombination site for the Gateway® BP reaction BP Clonase™
   2447..2474    +  misc_feature   MCS (fragment): pBluescript multiple cloning site
   2538..2771    +  CDS            VP16_HHV11 (fragment): Experimental evidence at protein level: Swiss-Prot protein existence level 1. May play a role in the aggregation of tegument proteins around nucleocapsids during virus morphogenesis. From Human herpesvirus 1 (strain 17) (HHV-1) (Human herpes simplex virus 1).
   3105..3127    +  CDS            3xHA (fragment): three tandem HA epitope tags
   3135..3157    +  CDS            3xHA (fragment): three tandem HA epitope tags
   3264..3290    +  CDS            HA: HA (human influenza hemagglutinin) epitope tag
   3555..3686    +  rep_origin     M13 ori (fragment): M13 bacteriophage origin of replication; arrow indicates direction of (+) strand synthesis
   3687..3704    -  misc_feature   bom (fragment): basis of mobility region from pBR322
   4196..4885    +  CDS            mKate2: mKate2 is a basic (constitutively fluorescent) red fluorescent protein published in 2009, derived from Entacmaea quadricolor. It is reported to be a rapidly-maturing monomer with moderate acid sensitivity.
   4915..5102    +  terminator     ADH1 terminator: S. cerevisiae ADH1; transcription terminator for the S. cerevisiae alcohol dehydrogenase 1 (ADH1) gene
   5177..5520    +  promoter       TEF promoter: Ashbya gossypii TEF promoter
   5527..6091    +  CDS            NrsR (fragment): nourseothricin acetyltransferase; Streptomyces noursei nat1; confers resistance to nourseothricin
   6099..6296    +  terminator     TEF terminator: Ashbya gossypii TEF terminator
   6346..6849    +  CDS            HO (fragment): HO_YEAST - Experimental evidence at protein level: Swiss-Prot protein existence level 1. Initiation of mating type interconversion. This protein is a site-specific endonuclease that cleaves a site in the mat locus on chromosome III. The double-strand break is followed by a unidirectional gene conversion event that replaces the information at the mat locus by information copied from either of the two homologous loci (HMR and HML) that reside at the extremity of the chromosome III. Endonuclease expression takes place in late G1 just before cells enter S phase. From Saccharomyces cerevisiae (stra
   6858..6882    +  misc_feature   MCS (fragment): pBluescript multiple cloning site
   6897..6915    -  promoter       T7 promoter: promoter for bacteriophage T7 RNA polymerase
   6918..7075    +  CDS            lacZα (fragment): LacZα fragment of β-galactosidase; lacZ fragment
   7081..7132    -  misc_feature   bom (fragment): basis of mobility region from pBR322
   7151..7307    +  rep_origin     f1 ori (fragment) (sequence partly withheld): f1 bacteriophage origin of replication; arrow indicates direction of (+) strand synthesis
   7307..7528    +  rep_origin     M13 ori (fragment) (sequence partly withheld): M13 bacteriophage origin of replication; arrow indicates direction of (+) strand synthesis
   7529..7578    -  misc_feature   bom (fragment): basis of mobility region from pBR322
   7680..7715    -  CDS            rop (fragment): Rop protein, which maintains plasmids at low copy number; rop
   7810..7914    +  promoter       AmpR promoter: bla
   7915..8775    +  CDS            AmpR: β-lactamase; bla; confers resistance to ampicillin, carbenicillin, and related antibiotics
   8946..9534    +  rep_origin     ori: high-copy-number ColE1/pMB1/pBR322/pUC origin of replication
   9717..9809    +  CDS            lacI (fragment): lac repressor; lacI; The lac repressor binds to the lac operator to inhibit transcription in E. coli. This inhibition can be relieved by adding lactose or isopropyl-β-D-thiogalactopyranoside (IPTG).
