[The description below was written by a language model from this plasmid's Addgene catalogue record and pLannotate feature annotations shown in this document.]
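Description:
pSK260 is a yeast integrating expression plasmid of about 9.8 kb, built on the pGAN200 backbone, that carries a yTRAP (yeast transcriptional reporting of aggregating proteins) sensor for the Sup35 prion. It is propagated in E. coli as a high-copy plasmid through a ColE1/pUC-type origin with ampicillin selection (AmpR); remnants of pBluescript-style elements (lac promoter/operator, lacZα, T7 promoter, f1/M13 origin fragments) are also annotated. No yeast replication origin is annotated. According to the depositor, the plasmid is instead linearized and integrated at the HO locus, consistent with the HO coding fragment in the feature table. Integrants are selected with nourseothricin through a nat cassette driven by the Ashbya gossypii TEF promoter and terminator.

The sensor half consists of the Sup35 NM prion-determining region, flanked by Gateway attB1/attB2 sites, fused to a synthetic transcriptional activator (aTF1). Annotated components of this fusion include a VP16 activation domain fragment and HA epitope tags. The DNA-binding portion of the activator and the promoter driving the fusion are not identified in the feature table. The reporter half is a yeast-optimized mKate2 red fluorescent protein followed by the ADH1 terminator, replacing the mNeonGreen reporter of the parent vector; its aTF-responsive promoter is likewise not annotated. The yTRAP principle is that a soluble NM fusion can activate the reporter, whereas sequestration of the fusion into prion aggregates in [PSI+] cells reduces the signal, so fluorescence reads out prion state. The red reporter is intended for dual prion sensing, in which two aggregation states are tracked in the same cell.
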