Addgene plasmid #129252: pSK260
Purpose: dual yTRAP, NM fusion to aTF1 reporting on [PSI+] state with mKate2 reporter
Depositing lab: Ahmad Khalil. Depositing organization: Boston University Main Campus. Publication: A Genetic Tool to Track Protein Aggregates and Control Prion Inheritance. Newby GA, Kiriakov S, Hallacli E, Kayatekin C, Tsvetkov P, Mancuso CP, Bonner JM, Hesse WR, Chakrabortee S, Manogaran AL, Liebman SW, Lindquist S, Khalil AS. Cell. 2017 Nov 2;171(4):966-979.e18. doi: 10.1016/j.cell.2017.09.041. Epub 2017 Oct 19. PubMed 29056345.
Backbone
  Vector backbone: pGAN200
  Backbone manufacturer: Gregory Newby
  Total vector size (bp): 9814
  Modifications to backbone: replaced mNeonGreen reporter with yeast optimized mKate2
  Vector type: Yeast Expression
  Selectable markers: Nourseothricin
Growth in bacteria
  Bacterial resistance: Ampicillin, 100 μg/mL
  Growth temperature: 37°C
  Growth strain: DH5alpha
  Copy number: High Copy
Gene/Insert
  Gene/Insert name: Sup35 NM yTRAP sensor reporting on mKate2
  Species: Synthetic
Terms and licenses: Academic/Nonprofit Terms; Industry Terms: Not Available to Industry
Depositor comments: This is the Sup35NM yTRAP sensor plasmid reporting on mKate2 for dual prion sensing. pSK260 should be linearized with NotI-HF enzyme prior to integration into the yeast genome. The sensor integrates into the HO locus, and can be selected for using nourseothricin.
How to cite: pSK260 was a gift from Ahmad Khalil (Addgene plasmid # 129252 ; http://n2t.net/addgene:129252 ; RRID:Addgene_129252)
